Addgene plasmid #191365: pHAGE-IRES-puro-NLS-dPbaCas13b-EGFP-NLS
Purpose: Overexpression of NLS-dPbaCas13b-EGFP-NLS in human cells
Depositing lab: Ling-Ling Chen. Depositing organization: CAS Center for Excellence in Molecular Cell Science. Publication: Multi-color RNA imaging with CRISPR-Cas13b systems in living cells. Yang LZ, Gao BQ, Huang Y, Wang Y, Yang L, Chen LL. Cell Insight. 2022 Jun 15;1(4):100044. doi: 10.1016/j.cellin.2022.100044. eCollection 2022 Aug. PubMed 37192858.
Backbone
  Vector backbone: pHAGE
  Vector type: Mammalian Expression
Growth in bacteria
  Bacterial resistance: Ampicillin, 100 μg/mL
  Growth temperature: 37°C
  Growth strain: NEB Stable
  Copy number: High Copy
Gene/Insert
  Gene/Insert name: NLS-dPbaCas13b-EGFP-NLS
  Species: Synthetic
  Tag / fusion protein: EGFP (C terminal on insert)
  Cloning method: Unknown
Terms and licenses: Academic/Nonprofit Terms; Industry Terms: Not Available to Industry
How to cite: pHAGE-IRES-puro-NLS-dPbaCas13b-EGFP-NLS was a gift from Ling-Ling Chen (Addgene plasmid # 191365 ; http://n2t.net/addgene:191365 ; RRID:Addgene_191365)
