[The description below was written by a language model from this plasmid's Addgene catalogue record and pLannotate feature annotations shown in this document.]
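Description:
pHAGE-IRES-puro-NLS-dPbaCas13b-EGFP-NLS is a 12.5 kb HIV-1-derived lentiviral transfer plasmid on the pHAGE backbone, catalogued as a mammalian expression vector for overexpressing a fluorescent, catalytically inactive Cas13b fusion in human cells. In bacteria it is maintained through a high-copy ColE1/pUC-type origin and selected with ampicillin via the β-lactamase gene. The lentiviral framework comprises a truncated 5' LTR, the Ψ packaging signal with a gag fragment, the Rev response element for Rev-dependent nuclear export of the genomic RNA, the cPPT/CTS element, and a self-inactivating ΔU3 3' LTR. This arrangement allows the cassette to be packaged into virus and integrated into target cells, although the plasmid can also be used by direct transfection.

Expression is driven by the strong constitutive human EF-1α promoter. The feature table leaves the roughly 3.3 kb stretch between the promoter and EGFP unannotated. This gap is where the NLS-dPbaCas13b portion named in the record would lie, but neither it nor the nuclear localization signals were detected by the automated annotation. EGFP is fused at the C terminus of the insert, and a 3xFLAG epitope is annotated just downstream, though the catalogue entry does not mention this tag. An EMCV IRES then links puromycin N-acetyltransferase to the same transcript, so puromycin-resistant cells should also express the fusion, and a WPRE enhances transcript stability and expression. According to the associated publication title, the construct belongs to a set of CRISPR-Cas13b tools for multi-color RNA imaging in living cells, in which an RNA-binding but inactive Cas13b tagged with a fluorescent protein would be directed to target transcripts. The guide RNA is not encoded in the annotated features and would presumably be supplied separately.
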