Features (pLannotate 1.2.2; 25 found; start..end, strand, type, name):
    377..634     +  LTR            5' LTR (truncated): truncated 5' long terminal repeat (LTR) from HIV-1
    681..806     +  misc_feature   HIV-1 Ψ: packaging signal of human immunodeficiency virus type 1
    790..1128    +  CDS            HIV-1 gag (fragment): gag protein from human immunodeficiency virus 1; gag
   1303..1536    +  misc_feature   RRE: The Rev response element (RRE) of HIV-1 allows for Rev-dependent mRNA export from the nucleus to the cytoplasm.
   1913..2013    +  CDS            Rev (fragment): human immunodeficiency virus 1 (HIV-1) Rev protein; rev; enhances nuclear export of unspliced and incompletely spliced viral mRNAs
   2058..2175    +  misc_feature   cPPT/CTS: central polypurine tract and central termination sequence of HIV-1
   2223..3401    +  promoter       EF-1α promoter: strong constitutive promoter for human elongation factor EF-1α
   6764..7480    +  CDS            EGFP: EGFP is a basic (constitutively fluorescent) green fluorescent protein published in 1996, derived from Aequorea victoria. It is reported to be a rapidly-maturing weak dimer with moderate acid sensitivity.
   7574..7639    +  CDS            3xFLAG: three tandem FLAG® epitope tags, followed by an enterokinase cleavage site
   7751..8213    +  misc_feature   IRES: internal ribosome entry site (IRES) of the encephalomyocarditis virus (EMCV)
   8233..8832    +  CDS            PuroR: puromycin N-acetyltransferase; pac from Streptomyces alboniger; confers resistance to puromycin
   8851..9439    +  misc_feature   WPRE: woodchuck hepatitis virus posttranscriptional regulatory element
   9447..9512    +  CDS            nef (fragment): NEF_HV1Z2 - Experimental evidence at protein level: Swiss-Prot protein existence level 1. Extracellular Nef protein targets CD4(+) T-lymphocytes for apoptosis by interacting with CXCR4 surface receptors. From Human immunodeficiency virus type 1 group M subtype D (isolate Z2/CDC-Z34) (HIV-1).
   9514..9747    +  LTR            3' LTR (ΔU3): self-inactivating 3' long terminal repeat (LTR) from HIV-1
   9952..10056   +  promoter       AmpR promoter: bla
  10057..10917   +  CDS            AmpR: β-lactamase; bla; confers resistance to ampicillin, carbenicillin, and related antibiotics
  11088..11676   +  rep_origin     ori: high-copy-number ColE1/pMB1/pBR322/pUC origin of replication
  11859..11913   +  CDS            lacI (fragment): lac repressor; lacI; The lac repressor binds to the lac operator to inhibit transcription in E. coli. This inhibition can be relieved by adding lactose or isopropyl-β-D-thiogalactopyranoside (IPTG).
  11919..12012   +  rep_origin     SV40 ori (fragment): SV40 origin of replication
  12037..12074   +  CDS            lacI (fragment): lac repressor; lacI; The lac repressor binds to the lac operator to inhibit transcription in E. coli. This inhibition can be relieved by adding lactose or isopropyl-β-D-thiogalactopyranoside (IPTG).
  12087..12108   +  protein_bind   CAP binding site: CAP binding activates transcription in the presence of cAMP. E. coli catabolite activator protein
  12123..12153   +  promoter       lac promoter: promoter for the E. coli lac operon
  12157..12179   +  protein_bind   lac operator (fragment): The lac repressor binds to the lac operator to inhibit transcription in E. coli. This inhibition can be relieved by adding lactose or isopropyl-β-D-thiogalactopyranoside (IPTG). lac repressor encoded by lacI
  12211..12294   +  polyA_signal   SV40 poly(A) signal (fragment): SV40 polyadenylation signal
  12461..329     +  CDS            nef (fragment) (across the origin): NEF_HV1BR - Experimental evidence at protein level: Swiss-Prot protein existence level 1. Extracellular Nef protein targets CD4(+) T-lymphocytes for apoptosis by interacting with CXCR4 surface receptors (PubMed:14990729). From Human immunodeficiency virus type 1 group M subtype B (isolate BRU/LAI) (HIV-1).
>Addgene plasmid #191365 | pHAGE-IRES-puro-NLS-dPbaCas13b-EGFP-NLS | addgene full sequence | sequence record 375406 | Addgene NGS Result
TGGAAGGGCTAATTCACTCCCAAAGAAGACAAGATATCCTTGATCTGTGGATCTACCACACACAAGGCTA
CTTCCCTGATTAGCAGAACTACACACCAGGGCCAGGGGTCAGATATCCACTGACCTTTGGATGGTGCTAC
AAGCTAGTACCAGTTGAGCCAGATAAGGTAGAAGAGGCCAATAAAGGAGAGAACACCAGCTTGTTACACC
CTGTGAGCCTGCATGGGATGGATGACCCGGAGAGAGAAGTGTTAGAGTGGAGGTTTGACAGCCGCCTAGC
ATTTCATCACGTGGCCCGAGAGCTGCATCCGGAGTACTTCAAGAACTGCTGATATCGAGCTTGCTACAAG
GGACTTTCCGCTGGGGACTTTCCAGGGAGGCGTGGCCTGGGCGGGACTGGGGAGTGGCGAGCCCTCAGAT
CCTGCATATAAGCAGCTGCTTTTTGCCTGTACTGGGTCTCTCTGGTTAGACCAGATCTGAGCCTGGGAGC
TCTCTGGCTAACTAGGGAACCCACTGCTTAAGCCTCAATAAAGCTTGCCTTGAGTGCTTCAAGTAGTGTG
TGCCCGTCTGTTGTGTGACTCTGGTAACTAGAGATCCCTCAGACCCTTTTAGTCAGTGTGGAAAATCTCT
AGCAGTGGCGCCCGAACAGGGACTTGAAAGCGAAAGGGAAACCAGAGGAGCTCTCTCGACGCAGGACTCG
GCTTGCTGAAGCGCGCACGGCAAGAGGCGAGGGGCGGCGACTGGTGAGTACGCCAAAAATTTTGACTAGC
GGAGGCTAGAAGGAGAGAGATGGGTGCGAGAGCGTCAGTATTAAGCGGGGGAGAATTAGATCGCGATGGG
AAAAAATTCGGTTAAGGCCAGGGGGAAAGAAAAAATATAAATTAAAACATATAGTATGGGCAAGCAGGGA
GCTAGAACGATTCGCAGTTAATCCTGGCCTGTTAGAAACATCAGAAGGCTGTAGACAAATACTGGGACAG
CTACAACCATCCCTTCAGACAGGATCAGAAGAACTTAGATCATTATATAATACAGTAGCAACCCTCTATT
GTGTGCATCAAAGGATAGAGATAAAAGACACCAAGGAAGCTTTAGACAAGATAGAGGAAGAGCAAAACAA
AAGTAAGACCACCGCACAGCAAGCGGCCGGCCGCTGATCTTCAGACCTGGAGGAGGAGATATGAGGGACA
ATTGGAGAAGTGAATTATATAAATATAAAGTAGTAAAAATTGAACCATTAGGAGTAGCACCCACCAAGGC
AAAGAGAAGAGTGGTGCAGAGAGAAAAAAGAGCAGTGGGAATAGGAGCTTTGTTCCTTGGGTTCTTGGGA
GCAGCAGGAAGCACTATGGGCGCAGCGTCAATGACGCTGACGGTACAGGCCAGACAATTATTGTCTGGTA
TAGTGCAGCAGCAGAACAATTTGCTGAGGGCTATTGAGGCGCAACAGCATCTGTTGCAACTCACAGTCTG
GGGCATCAAGCAGCTCCAGGCAAGAATCCTGGCTGTGGAAAGATACCTAAAGGATCAACAGCTCCTGGGG
ATTTGGGGTTGCTCTGGAAAACTCATTTGCACCACTGCTGTGCCTTGGAATGCTAGTTGGAGTAATAAAT
CTCTGGAACAGATTTGGAATCACACGACCTGGATGGAGTGGGACAGAGAAATTAACAATTACACAAGCTT
AATACACTCCTTAATTGAAGAATCGCAAAACCAGCAAGAAAAGAATGAACAAGAATTATTGGAATTAGAT
AAATGGGCAAGTTTGTGGAATTGGTTTAACATAACAAATTGGCTGTGGTATATAAAATTATTCATAATGA
TAGTAGGAGGCTTGGTAGGTTTAAGAATAGTTTTTGCTGTACTTTCTATAGTGAATAGAGTTAGGCAGGG
ATATTCACCATTATCGTTTCAGACCCACCTCCCAACCCCGAGGGGACCCGACAGGCCCGAAGGAATAGAA
GAAGAAGGTGGAGAGAGAGACAGAGACAGATCCATTCGATTAGTGAACGGATCTCGACGGTATCGCCGAA
TTCACAAATGGCAGTATTCATCCACAATTTTAAAAGAAAAGGGGGGATTGGGGGGTACAGTGCAGGGGAA
AGAATAGTAGACATAATAGCAACAGACATACAAACTAAAGAATTACAAAAACAAATTACAAAAATTCAAA
ATTTTCGGGTTTATTACAGGGACAGCAGAGATCCAGTTTGGACTAGTCGTGAGGCTCCGGTGCCCGTCAG
TGGGCAGAGCGCACATCGCCCACAGTCCCCGAGAAGTTGGGGGGAGGGGTCGGCAATTGAACCGGTGCCT
AGAGAAGGTGGCGCGGGGTAAACTGGGAAAGTGATGTCGTGTACTGGCTCCGCCTTTTTCCCGAGGGTGG
GGGAGAACCGTATATAAGTGCAGTAGTCGCCGTGAACGTTCTTTTTCGCAACGGGTTTGCCGCCAGAACA
CAGGTAAGTGCCGTGTGTGGTTCCCGCGGGCCTGGCCTCTTTACGGGTTATGGCCCTTGCGTGCCTTGAA
TTACTTCCACCTGGCTGCAGTACGTGATTCTTGATCCCGAGCTTCGGGTTGGAAGTGGGTGGGAGAGTTC
GAGGCCTTGCGCTTAAGGAGCCCCTTCGCCTCGTGCTTGAGTTGAGGCCTGGCCTGGGCGCTGGGGCCGC
CGCGTGCGAATCTGGTGGCACCTTCGCGCCTGTCTCGCTGCTTTCGATAAGTCTCTAGCCATTTAAAATT
TTTGATGACCTGCTGCGACGCTTTTTTTCTGGCAAGATAGTCTTGTAAATGCGGGCCAAGATCTGCACAC
TGGTATTTCGGTTTTTGGGGCCGCGGGCGGCGACGGGGCCCGTGCGTCCCAGCGCACATGTTCGGCGAGG
CGGGGCCTGCGAGCGCGGCCACCGAGAATCGGACGGGGGTAGTCTCAAGCTGGCCGGCCTGCTCTGGTGC
CTGGCCTCGCGCCGCCGTGTATCGCCCCGCCCTGGGCGGCAAGGCTGGCCCGGTCGGCACCAGTTGCGTG
AGCGGAAAGATGGCCGCTTCCCGGCCCTGCTGCAGGGAGCTCAAAATGGAGGACGCGGCGCTCGGGAGAG
CGGGCGGGTGAGTCACCCACACAAAGGAAAAGGGCCTTTCCGTCCTCAGCCGTCGCTTCATGTGACTCCA
CGGAGTACCGGGCGCCGTCCAGGCACCTCGATTAGTTCTCGAGCTTTTGGAGTACGTCGTCTTTAGGTTG
GGGGGAGGGGTTTTATGCGATGGAGTTTCCCCACACTGAGTGGGTGGAGACTGAAGTTAGGCCAGCTTGG
CACTTGATGTAATTCTCCTTGGAATTTGCCCTTTTTGAGTTTGGATCTTGGTTCATTCTCAAGCCTCAGA
CAGTGGTTCAAAGTTTTTTTCTTCCATTTCAGGTGTCGTGAAGCGGCCGCATGAAGCGACCTGCCGCCAC
AAAGAAGGCTGGACAGGCTAAGAAGAAGAAAGCTAGCGATCCATGAAGATCCCCGACCTGATTAACAATT
ACAAAGAGCAGTTCGGCACCTATGCCGTGATGGCCCTGATGAACGCCCAGACAGTGCTGGACCACATCCA
GAAACTGGCCTGCATTGGCAATAGCGAGTCCTACAAGGAGGATCTGTGGAAACACCCTGTGATGCTGCAC
ATCAAGAACGCCGCCTATGAGACAGATAACAATCCCGAGACAACCCTGTTTGTGATGGAGAAGCTGCAGT
TCTACTTTCCTTTCCTGAAAATTATGGCCGAGCGGCAGCGCGAGTACTCCAACAAGAAATATAACGAGAA
TCGGCTGGCCGTGAATTCTCGCGATCTGTTCTTTGTGCTGGACAAGGTGTTTAGAGTGCTGAAAAACTAC
GCCAATACCACAGCCGCCTTCATGACAAAATCTCTGAGCGAGAACGAGGAGTATCTGTTTCTGAAGAATG
AGCAGCCACTGGCCAACATGGTGAATGAGTACTATACCGTGGCCCTGCGCGATATGAAAGACAGATACTC
CTATTCTACAGAGGATCTGGCCTTCATCCAGGACAACAGGTACAAGCAGACCCGGGGCGACGATGGCAAG
AGGAAAGCCACAGTGAACCTGGACTTCTTTCTGTCTCTGCAGAGCCACAATGGCGATCCCGCCAAGAAAC
TGCACCTGAGCGGAGTGGGAGTGGCCCTGCTGATCTGCCTGTTTCTGGAGAAGCAGTACGTGAACCTGTT
TATCTCCAAGCTGTCTATTTTCAGCACCTATAAACCCAATTCCGAGCAGCACCGCATCATTTGTAGATCC
ATGGGCATCCACTCTATTAAGCTGCCTAAAGATAGAATCCACTCTCTGAAGGACGGCATGAGCGTGGCCA
TGGATATGCTGAACGAGACAAAGAGGTGCCCCAAAGAGCTGTTTGATACACTGAGCGCCGACAAGCAGGC
CAGATTCAGGACCATTTCCGACGATCACAATGAGGTGCTGCTGATGAGGAGCTCCGACAGGTTCGCACAG
CTGCTGCTGCAGTACATCGATTACAACAAGCTGTTTAAAGGCATTAGATTCCACGTGAATATGGGCAAGC
TGAGGTACCTGTTTAACGCCGCCAAAAATTGTATCGACGGCCAGACACGGGTGCGCGTGATTGAGCACCA
GCTGAACGGCTATGGCCGGATCGACGAGATTGAGGCCGAGCGCAAGTCCGAGGATGGCAAATTTGCCAAC
TCCGGCATCTCTATTCGGGATTTCGAGAATGTGAGAAGGGACGATGGCAACCCCGAGAATTACCCTTATG
TGGTGGACACCTACTCTCACTATATCCTGGAGAACAATAAGGTGGAGATGCAGTTTACAGATAGCTGCAT
CCTGCCTTTCATTGAGGAGTACGGCGGCAAGTGGTACGTGGCCAAAGACGTGCCTGCCTGTCGGATCTCC
ACCCTGGAGCTGCCAGCCCTGGCATTCCACATGCTGCTGCTGGGCTCTAAGAAAACAGAGGAGCGCATTA
AGGAGGTGTACGGCAAGTATATGAAACTGTTCGAGGCCATGTCTAACGACGCCGTGACCAAAGAGAATAT
CGAGAGCTTTGGCATTGCCCTGTGGAACCTGCCACAGAAGGCCATCGATGCCATTAATGGCTGTGCCCAC
GCCAAGAACGTGAATGCCTTCATCAAAAACACCGTGGAGGAGATGCTGGCCGACACAGAGAAGAGGCTGG
AGCGGCTGAAGGAGGACCGGAAAGGCATTTCTAGCCACGATAACAAGATGGGCAAACCAAATTTTCGGCA
GATCAGCACCGGCCGCCTGGCAGATTTCCTGGCAAAGGACATTGTGAAACTGCAGCCCGCCACCACAGAG
GATGGCAGCGACAAGATGACCGGCCTGAATTACCGCGTGATGCAGGCCGCCATCGCCACATATAACTCCA
ATGGCAACCCTGAGGCCGAGCAGCAGTTTAGAGGCATGTTCGAGAAGGCCAGGCTGATTGGCAAAAGCCC
AAACGCCCACCCCTTTCTGTACAAGGTGTTCGCCTCCGCCCTGCCAAAAAATACCATCGAGTTCTACGAC
AAGTATCTGAGAGAGAGGAAACGGTATCTGTCTAACCTGACCAAGGATATTGAGAGCGGCAAAACAGCCT
CCGTGCCATTTGTGAATAGAAACCAGAATAAGTGGAAGAAACCCAATCAGGAGTACCTGGGCCAGACCTA
TGGCAACAGCCAGAATCTGGCCATCGAGCTGCCAAGGCAGATGTTTGACGCCGATATTAAGGCCTTCCTG
AAAGGCCTGCCCGAGATGAAGGACGTGGATTTTGACAACGCCAATGTGACATTCCTGATCGGCGAGTACA
TGAAAAGAGTGCTGGCCGACGATTTTCAGAACTTCTATGCCTGGAAGCGCAATTACAGATATATGGACAT
GCTGATGGGCGAGACAGATTCCAAAGACGGCCTGCGGCACATGTTCACATCTGTGGAGGAGCGCGAGAAG
CTGTGGAGGGAGAGAGAGGGACGCACCTCCTCTTACAGAAAGTGGGCCGCCAGGAAAAACCAGGGCTGCG
GCTATTCCAAAAGGCTGCCTGATAATGTGCTGGACGAGATCCTGGCAAAGCGGCTGAGCGGCTCCCGCAA
CGACTACCAGAAGTGTGAGAAAGCCATTCGGCGCCAGAAGGTGCAGGATGCCATGCTGTTTATGCTGGCC
AAGAAAGCCTTCACACAGCACGCCGATTTTGAGGGCAAAGACTTCAAGCTGAAAAATATCATGCCTGATG
CCGACAAGGGCATTCTGTCTGAGACAATGCCAATGACCTTTACATTCGAGAAGGGCGGCAAACAGTACAC
AATCGAGAGCGGCGGCATGAAGCTGAAAAACTATGGCGACTTCCACGCCCTGGCCAATGATAGAAGGATC
GGCTGCCTGATGAAGCTGATTGGCACCAACACAGCCCAGAAAGAGGACCTGATCAGCGAGTTTAATAAGT
ACGATCAGTGTCGGCCTCAGGTGGTGAAGCTGGTGCTGGACCTGGAGAAGTGGGCCTTCGCCAAATACCC
AGAGCTGGGCGCCTCCGAGGAGATGAGCTACGTGAGCTTCGACAAGATCCTGAACAAACTGACCCAGCAC
AGAAACCTGGGCAATAGGCAGTCTAATATCCTGAGGAAGATTGCCAACGCCTTCGACGCCAATTCTTACC
CCGAGAGCGGCATCGTGGAGATTACCACACTGCCTGAGATCGCCCAGAACATGAAAGATATGTTTGGCAG
ATATGCCATTGTGAAGGGTCTAGAGGCGCTACCGGTCGCCACCATGGTGAGCAAGGGCGAGGAGCTGTTC
ACCGGGGTGGTGCCCATCCTGGTCGAGCTGGACGGCGACGTAAACGGCCACAAGTTCAGCGTGTCCGGCG
AGGGCGAGGGCGATGCCACCTACGGCAAGCTGACCCTGAAGTTCATCTGCACCACCGGCAAGCTGCCCGT
GCCCTGGCCCACCCTCGTGACCACCCTGACCTACGGCGTGCAGTGCTTCAGCCGCTACCCCGACCACATG
AAGCAGCACGACTTCTTCAAGTCCGCCATGCCCGAAGGCTACGTCCAGGAGCGCACCATCTTCTTCAAGG
ACGACGGCAACTACAAGACCCGCGCCGAGGTGAAGTTCGAGGGCGACACCCTGGTGAACCGCATCGAGCT
GAAGGGCATCGACTTCAAGGAGGACGGCAACATCCTGGGGCACAAGCTGGAGTACAACTACAACAGCCAC
AACGTCTATATCATGGCCGACAAGCAGAAGAACGGCATCAAGGTGAACTTCAAGATCCGCCACAACATCG
AGGACGGCAGCGTGCAGCTCGCCGACCACTACCAGCAGAACACCCCCATCGGCGACGGCCCCGTGCTGCT
GCCCGACAACCACTACCTGAGCACCCAGTCCGCCCTGAGCAAAGACCCCAACGAGAAGCGCGATCACATG
GTCCTGCTGGAGTTCGTGACCGCCGCCGGGATCACTCTCGGCATGGACGAGCTGTACAAGTCGAATTCTA
AGCCAGGATTCCATATGAAGCGACCTGCCGCCACAAAGAAGGCTGGACAGGCTAAGAAGAAGAAACAACG
CGTGCAGCTAAGCGACTACAAAGACCATGACGGTGATTATAAAGATCATGACATCGATTACAAGGATGAC
GATGACAAGTAAGGATCCCTCCCCCCCCCCTAACGTTACTGGCCGAAGCCGCTTGGAATAAGGCCGGTGT
GCGTTTGTCTATATGTTATTTTCCACCATATTGCCGTCTTTTGGCAATGTGAGGGCCCGGAAACCTGGCC
CTGTCTTCTTGACGAGCATTCCTAGGGGTCTTTCCCCTCTCGCCAAAGGAATGCAAGGTCTGTTGAATGT
CGTGAAGGAAGCAGTTCCTCTGGAAGCTTCTTGAAGACAAACAACGTCTGTAGCGACCCTTTGCAGGCAG
CGGAACCCCCCACCTGGCGACAGGTGCCTCTGCGGCCAAAAGCCACGTGTATAAGATACACCTGCAAAGG
CGGCACAACCCCAGTGCCACGTTGTGAGTTGGATAGTTGTGGAAAGAGTCAAATGGCTCTCCTCAAGCGT
ATTCAACAAGGGGCTGAAGGATGCCCAGAAGGTACCCCATTGTATGGGATCTGATCTGGGGCCTCGGTGC
ACATGCTTTACATGTGTTTAGTCGAGGTTAAAAAAACGTCTAGGCCCCCCGAACCACGGGGACGTGGTTT
TCCTTTGAAAAACACGATGATAAGGATCCACCGGAGCTTACCATGACCGAGTACAAGCCCACGGTGCGCC
TCGCCACCCGCGACGACGTCCCCAGGGCCGTACGCACCCTCGCCGCCGCGTTCGCCGACTACCCCGCCAC
GCGCCACACCGTCGATCCGGACCGCCACATCGAGCGGGTCACCGAGCTGCAAGAACTCTTCCTCACGCGC
GTCGGGCTCGACATCGGCAAGGTGTGGGTCGCGGACGACGGCGCCGCGGTGGCGGTCTGGACCACGCCGG
AGAGCGTCGAAGCGGGGGCGGTGTTCGCCGAGATCGGCCCGCGCATGGCCGAGTTGAGCGGTTCCCGGCT
GGCCGCGCAGCAACAGATGGAAGGCCTCCTGGCGCCGCACCGGCCCAAGGAGCCCGCGTGGTTCCTGGCC
ACCGTCGGCGTCTCGCCCGACCACCAGGGCAAGGGTCTGGGCAGCGCCGTCGTGCTCCCCGGAGTGGAGG
CGGCCGAGCGCGCCGGGGTGCCCGCCTTCCTGGAGACCTCCGCGCCCCGCAACCTCCCCTTCTACGAGCG
GCTCGGCTTCACCGTCACCGCCGACGTCGAGGTGCCCGAAGGACCGCGCACCTGGTGCATGACCCGCAAG
CCCGGTGCCTGACGCCCATCGATAGATCCTAATCAACCTCTGGATTACAAAATTTGTGAAAGATTGACTG
GTATTCTTAACTATGTTGCTCCTTTTACGCTATGTGGATACGCTGCTTTAATGCCTTTGTATCATGCTAT
TGCTTCCCGTATGGCTTTCATTTTCTCCTCCTTGTATAAATCCTGGTTGCTGTCTCTTTATGAGGAGTTG
TGGCCCGTTGTCAGGCAACGTGGCGTGGTGTGCACTGTGTTTGCTGACGCAACCCCCACTGGTTGGGGCA
TTGCCACCACCTGTCAGCTCCTTTCCGGGACTTTCGCTTTCCCCCTCCCTATTGCCACGGCGGAACTCAT
CGCCGCCTGCCTTGCCCGCTGCTGGACAGGGGCTCGGCTGTTGGGCACTGACAATTCCGTGGTGTTGTCG
GGGAAATCATCGTCCTTTCCTTGGCTGCTCGCCTGTGTTGCCACCTGGATTCTGCGCGGGACGTCCTTCT
GCTACGTCCCTTCGGCCCTCAATCCAGCGGACCTTCCTTCCCGCGGCCTGCTGCCGGCTCTGCGGCCTCT
TCCGCGTCTTCGCCTTCGCCCTCAGACGAGTCGGATCTCCCTTTGGGCCGCCTCCCCGCCTGAGATCCTT
TAAGACCAATGACTTACAAGGCAGCTGTAGATCTTAGCCACTTTTTAAAAGAAAAGGGGGGACTGGAAGG
GCTAATTCACTCCCAACGAAGACAAGATCTGCTTTTTGCTTGTACTGGGTCTCTCTGGTTAGACCAGATC
TGAGCCTGGGAGCTCTCTGGCTAACTAGGGAACCCACTGCTTAAGCCTCAATAAAGCTTGCCTTGAGTGC
TTCAAGTAGTGTGTGCCCGTCTGTTGTGTGACTCTGGTAACTAGAGATCCCTCAGACCCTTTTAGTCAGT
GTGGAAAATCTCTAGCAGTAGTAGTTCATGTCATCTTATTATTCAGTATTTATAACTTGCAAAGAAATGA
ATATCAGAGAGTGAGAGGCCCGGGTTAATTAAGGAAAGGGCTAGATCATTCTTGAAGACGAAAGGGCCTC
GTGATACGCCTATTTTTATAGGTTAATGTCATGATAATAATGGTTTCTTAGACGTCAGGTGGCACTTTTC
GGGGAAATGTGCGCGGAACCCCTATTTGTTTATTTTTCTAAATACATTCAAATATGTATCCGCTCATGAG
ACAATAACCCTGATAAATGCTTCAATAATATTGAAAAAGGAAGAGTATGAGTATTCAACATTTCCGTGTC
GCCCTTATTCCCTTTTTTGCGGCATTTTGCCTTCCTGTTTTTGCTCACCCAGAAACGCTGGTGAAAGTAA
AAGATGCTGAAGATCAGTTGGGTGCACGAGTGGGTTACATCGAACTGGATCTCAACAGCGGTAAGATCCT
TGAGAGTTTTCGCCCCGAAGAACGTTTTCCAATGATGAGCACTTTTAAAGTTCTGCTATGTGGCGCGGTA
TTATCCCGTGTTGACGCCGGGCAAGAGCAACTCGGTCGCCGCATACACTATTCTCAGAATGACTTGGTTG
AGTACTCACCAGTCACAGAAAAGCATCTTACGGATGGCATGACAGTAAGAGAATTATGCAGTGCTGCCAT
AACCATGAGTGATAACACTGCGGCCAACTTACTTCTGACAACGATCGGAGGACCGAAGGAGCTAACCGCT
TTTTTGCACAACATGGGGGATCATGTAACTCGCCTTGATCGTTGGGAACCGGAGCTGAATGAAGCCATAC
CAAACGACGAGCGTGACACCACGATGCCTGTAGCAATGGCAACAACGTTGCGCAAACTATTAACTGGCGA
ACTACTTACTCTAGCTTCCCGGCAACAATTAATAGACTGGATGGAGGCGGATAAAGTTGCAGGACCACTT
CTGCGCTCGGCCCTTCCGGCTGGCTGGTTTATTGCTGATAAATCTGGAGCCGGTGAGCGTGGGTCTCGCG
GTATCATTGCAGCACTGGGGCCAGATGGTAAGCCCTCCCGTATCGTAGTTATCTACACGACGGGGAGTCA
GGCAACTATGGATGAACGAAATAGACAGATCGCTGAGATAGGTGCCTCACTGATTAAGCATTGGTAACTG
TCAGACCAAGTTTACTCATATATACTTTAGATTGATTTAAAACTTCATTTTTAATTTAAAAGGATCTAGG
TGAAGATCCTTTTTGATAATCTCATGACCAAAATCCCTTAACGTGAGTTTTCGTTCCACTGAGCGTCAGA
CCCCGTAGAAAAGATCAAAGGATCTTCTTGAGATCCTTTTTTTCTGCGCGTAATCTGCTGCTTGCAAACA
AAAAAACCACCGCTACCAGCGGTGGTTTGTTTGCCGGATCAAGAGCTACCAACTCTTTTTCCGAAGGTAA
CTGGCTTCAGCAGAGCGCAGATACCAAATACTGTTCTTCTAGTGTAGCCGTAGTTAGGCCACCACTTCAA
GAACTCTGTAGCACCGCCTACATACCTCGCTCTGCTAATCCTGTTACCAGTGGCTGCTGCCAGTGGCGAT
AAGTCGTGTCTTACCGGGTTGGACTCAAGACGATAGTTACCGGATAAGGCGCAGCGGTCGGGCTGAACGG
GGGGTTCGTGCACACAGCCCAGCTTGGAGCGAACGACCTACACCGAACTGAGATACCTACAGCGTGAGCT
ATGAGAAAGCGCCACGCTTCCCGAAGGGAGAAAGGCGGACAGGTATCCGGTAAGCGGCAGGGTCGGAACA
GGAGAGCGCACGAGGGAGCTTCCAGGGGGAAACGCCTGGTATCTTTATAGTCCTGTCGGGTTTCGCCACC
TCTGACTTGAGCGTCGATTTTTGTGATGCTCGTCAGGGGGGCGGAGCCTATGGAAAAACGCCAGCAACGC
GGCCTTTTTACGGTTCCTGGCCTTTTGCTGGCCTTTTGCTCACATGTTCTTTCCTGCGTTATCCCCTGAT
TCTGTGGATAACCGTATTACCGCCTTTGAGTGAGCTGATACCGCTCGCCGCAGCCGAACGACCGAGCGCA
GCGAGTCAGTGAGCGAGGAAGCGGAAGAGCGCCCAATACGCAAACCGCCTCTCCCCGCGCGTTGGCCGAT
TCATTAATGCAGCAAGCTCATGGCTGACTAATTTTTTTTATTTATGCAGAGGCCGAGGCCGCCTCGGCCT
CTGAGCTATTCCAGAAGTAGTGAGGAGGCTTTTTTGGAGGCCTAGGCTTTTGCAAAAAGCTCCCCGTGGC
ACGACAGGTTTCCCGACTGGAAAGCGGGCAGTGAGCGCAACGCAATTAATGTGAGTTAGCTCACTCATTA
GGCACCCCAGGCTTTACACTTTATGCTTCCGGCTCGTATGTTGTGTGGAATTGTGAGCGGATAACAATTT
CACACAGGAAACAGCTATGACATGATTACGAATTTCACAAATAAAGCATTTTTTTCACTGCATTCTAGTT
GTGGTTTGTCCAAACTCATCAATGTATCTTATCATGTCTGGATCAACTGGATAACTCAAGCTAACCAAAA
TCATCCCAAACTTCCCACCCCATACCCTATTACCACTGCCAATTACCTGTGGTTTCATTTACTCTAAACC
TGTGATTCCTCTGAATTATTTTCATTTTAAAGAAATTGTATTTGTTAAATATGTACTACAAACTTAGTAG
T
